LOCUS       Exported 10828 bp ds-DNA circular SYN 12-MAY-2021
DEFINITION  Lentivirus-mediated expression of Jaws-ER2 under the CaMKII
            promoter..
ACCESSION   .
VERSION     .
KEYWORDS    fck-Jaws-GFP-ER2
SOURCE      synthetic DNA construct
  ORGANISM  synthetic DNA construct
REFERENCE   1 (bases 1 to 10828)
  AUTHORS   Chuong AS, Miri ML, Busskamp V, Matthews GA, Acker LC, Sorensen AT,
            Young A, Klapoetke NC, Henninger MA, Kodandaramaiah SB, Ogawa M,
            Ramanlal SB, Bandler RC, Allen BD, Forest CR, Chow BY, Han X, Lin Y,
            Tye KM, Roska B, Cardin JA, Boyden ES
  TITLE     Noninvasive optical inhibition with a red-shifted microbial
            rhodopsin.
  JOURNAL   Nat Neurosci. 2014 Aug;17(8):1123-9. doi: 10.1038/nn.3752. Epub 2014
            Jul 6.
  PUBMED    24997763
REFERENCE   2 (bases 1 to 10828)
  AUTHORS   .
  TITLE     Direct Submission
  JOURNAL   Exported May 12, 2021 from SnapGene Server 1.1.58
            http://www.snapgene.com
FEATURES             Location/Qualifiers
     source          1..10828
                     /organism="synthetic DNA construct"
                     /mol_type="other DNA"
     primer_bind     complement(47..66)
                     /label=pRS-marker
                     /note="pRS vectors, use to sequence yeast selectable
                     marker"
     enhancer        238..617
                     /label=CMV enhancer
                     /note="human cytomegalovirus immediate early enhancer"
     promoter        619..817
                     /label=CMV promoter
                     /note="human cytomegalovirus (CMV) immediate early
                     promoter"
     primer_bind     772..792
                     /label=CMV-F
                     /note="Human CMV immediate early promoter, forward primer"
     LTR             835..1015
                     /label=5' LTR (truncated)
                     /note="truncated 5' long terminal repeat (LTR) from HIV-1"
     misc_feature    1062..1187
                     /label=HIV-1 Psi
                     /note="packaging signal of human immunodeficiency virus
                     type 1"
     misc_feature    1680..1913
                     /label=RRE
                     /note="The Rev response element (RRE) of HIV-1 allows for
                     Rev-dependent mRNA export from the nucleus to the
                     cytoplasm."
     CDS             2098..2142
                     /codon_start=1
                     /product="antigenic peptide corresponding to amino acids
                     655 to 669 of the HIV envelope protein gp41 (Lutje Hulsik
                     et al., 2013)"
                     /label=gp41 peptide
                     /note="recognized by the 2H10 single-chain llama nanobody"
                     /translation="KNEQELLELDKWASL"
     misc_feature    2440..2557
                     /label=cPPT/CTS
                     /note="central polypurine tract and central termination
                     sequence of HIV-1"
     promoter        2602..3890
                     /label=CaMKII promoter
                     /note="promoter for the mouse calcium/calmodulin-dependent
                     kinase II alpha subunit"
     CDS             4749..5462
                     /codon_start=1
                     /product="enhanced GFP"
                     /label=EGFP
                     /translation="VSKGEELFTGVVPILVELDGDVNGHKFSVSGEGEGDATYGKLTLK
                     FICTTGKLPVPWPTLVTTLTYGVQCFSRYPDHMKQHDFFKSAMPEGYVQERTIFFKDDG
                     NYKTRAEVKFEGDTLVNRIELKGIDFKEDGNILGHKLEYNYNSHNVYIMADKQKNGIKV
                     NFKIRHNIEDGSVQLADHYQQNTPIGDGPVLLPDNHYLSTQSALSKDPNEKRDHMVLLE
                     FVTAAGITLGMDELYK"
     CDS             4749..5462
                     /codon_start=1
                     /product="the original enhanced GFP (Yang et al., 1996)"
                     /label=EGFP
                     /note="mammalian codon-optimized"
                     /translation="VSKGEELFTGVVPILVELDGDVNGHKFSVSGEGEGDATYGKLTLK
                     FICTTGKLPVPWPTLVTTLTYGVQCFSRYPDHMKQHDFFKSAMPEGYVQERTIFFKDDG
                     NYKTRAEVKFEGDTLVNRIELKGIDFKEDGNILGHKLEYNYNSHNVYIMADKQKNGIKV
                     NFKIRHNIEDGSVQLADHYQQNTPIGDGPVLLPDNHYLSTQSALSKDPNEKRDHMVLLE
                     FVTAAGITLGMDELYK"
     primer_bind     complement(4791..4812)
                     /label=EGFP-N
                     /note="EGFP, reverse primer"
     primer_bind     complement(5052..5071)
                     /label=EXFP-R
                     /note="For distinguishing EGFP variants, reverse primer"
     primer_bind     5399..5420
                     /label=EGFP-C
                     /note="EGFP, forward primer"
     misc_feature    5520..6108
                     /label=WPRE
                     /note="woodchuck hepatitis virus posttranscriptional
                     regulatory element"
     primer_bind     complement(5573..5593)
                     /label=WPRE-R
                     /note="WPRE, reverse primer"
     CDS             complement(5991..6002)
                     /codon_start=1
                     /product="Factor Xa recognition and cleavage site"
                     /label=Factor Xa site
                     /translation="IEGR"
     primer_bind     complement(6111..6127)
                     /label=KS primer
                     /note="common sequencing primer, one of multiple similar
                     variants"
     primer_bind     complement(6112..6128)
                     /label=pBluescriptKS
                     /note="For pBluescript vector"
     LTR             6633..6813
                     /label=5' LTR (truncated)
                     /note="truncated 5' long terminal repeat (LTR) from HIV-1"
     primer_bind     complement(6839..6856)
                     /label=BGH-rev
                     /note="Bovine growth hormone terminator, reverse primer.
                     Also called BGH reverse"
     polyA_signal    6845..7069
                     /label=bGH poly(A) signal
                     /note="bovine growth hormone polyadenylation signal"
     rep_origin      7115..7543
                     /direction=RIGHT
                     /label=f1 ori
                     /note="f1 bacteriophage origin of replication; arrow
                     indicates direction of (+) strand synthesis"
     primer_bind     complement(7202..7221)
                     /label=F1ori-R
                     /note="F1 origin, reverse primer"
     primer_bind     7412..7433
                     /label=F1ori-F
                     /note="F1 origin, forward primer"
     primer_bind     complement(7552..7572)
                     /label=pBABE 3'
                     /note="SV40 enhancer, reverse primer for pBABE vectors"
     promoter        7557..7886
                     /label=SV40 promoter
                     /note="SV40 enhancer and early promoter"
     rep_origin      7737..7872
                     /label=SV40 ori
                     /note="SV40 origin of replication"
     primer_bind     7799..7818
                     /label=SV40pro-F
                     /note="SV40 promoter/origin, forward primer"
     promoter        7934..7981
                     /label=EM7 promoter
                     /note="synthetic bacterial promoter "
     CDS             8000..8374
                     /codon_start=1
                     /gene="Sh ble from Streptoalloteichus hindustanus"
                     /product="antibiotic-binding protein"
                     /label=BleoR
                     /note="confers resistance to bleomycin, phleomycin, and
                     Zeocin(TM)"
                     /translation="MAKLTSAVPVLTARDVAGAVEFWTDRLGFSRDFVEDDFAGVVRDD
                     VTLFISAVQDQVVPDNTLAWVWVRGLDELYAEWSEVVSTNFRDASGPAMTEIGEQPWGR
                     EFALRDPAGNCVHFVAEEQD"
     polyA_signal    8504..8625
                     /label=SV40 poly(A) signal
                     /note="SV40 polyadenylation signal"
     primer_bind     complement(8541..8560)
                     /label=SV40pA-R
                     /note="SV40 polyA, reverse primer"
     primer_bind     8595..8614
                     /label=EBV-rev
                     /note="SV40 polyA terminator, reverse primer"
     primer_bind     complement(8674..8690)
                     /label=M13 rev
                     /note="common sequencing primer, one of multiple similar
                     variants"
     primer_bind     complement(8674..8690)
                     /label=M13 Reverse
                     /note="In lacZ gene. Also called M13-rev"
     primer_bind     complement(8687..8709)
                     /label=M13/pUC Reverse
                     /note="In lacZ gene"
     protein_bind    8698..8714
                     /label=lac operator
                     /bound_moiety="lac repressor encoded by lacI"
                     /note="The lac repressor binds to the lac operator to
                     inhibit transcription in E. coli. This inhibition can be
                     relieved by adding lactose or
                     isopropyl-beta-D-thiogalactopyranoside (IPTG)."
     promoter        complement(8722..8752)
                     /label=lac promoter
                     /note="promoter for the E. coli lac operon"
     protein_bind    8767..8788
                     /label=CAP binding site
                     /bound_moiety="E. coli catabolite activator protein"
                     /note="CAP binding activates transcription in the presence
                     of cAMP."
     primer_bind     complement(8905..8922)
                     /label=L4440
                     /note="L4440 vector, forward primer"
     rep_origin      complement(9076..9664)
                     /direction=LEFT
                     /label=ori
                     /note="high-copy-number ColE1/pMB1/pBR322/pUC origin of
                     replication"
     primer_bind     complement(9156..9175)
                     /label=pBR322ori-F
                     /note="pBR322 origin, forward primer"
     CDS             complement(9835..10695)
                     /codon_start=1
                     /gene="bla"
                     /product="beta-lactamase"
                     /label=AmpR
                     /note="confers resistance to ampicillin, carbenicillin, and
                     related antibiotics"
                     /translation="MSIQHFRVALIPFFAAFCLPVFAHPETLVKVKDAEDQLGARVGYI
                     ELDLNSGKILESFRPEERFPMMSTFKVLLCGAVLSRIDAGQEQLGRRIHYSQNDLVEYS
                     PVTEKHLTDGMTVRELCSAAITMSDNTAANLLLTTIGGPKELTAFLHNMGDHVTRLDRW
                     EPELNEAIPNDERDTTMPVAMATTLRKLLTGELLTLASRQQLIDWMEADKVAGPLLRSA
                     LPAGWFIADKSGAGERGSRGIIAALGPDGKPSRIVVIYTTGSQATMDERNRQIAEIGAS
                     LIKHW"
     primer_bind     10458..10477
                     /label=Amp-R
                     /note="Ampicillin resistance gene, reverse primer"
     promoter        complement(10696..10800)
                     /gene="bla"
                     /label=AmpR promoter
ORIGIN
        1 gtcgacggat cgggagatct cccgatcccc tatggtgcac tctcagtaca atctgctctg
       61 atgccgcata gttaagccag tatctgctcc ctgcttgtgt gttggaggtc gctgagtagt
      121 gcgcgagcaa aatttaagct acaacaaggc aaggcttgac cgacaattgc atgaagaatc
      181 tgcttagggt taggcgtttt gcgctgcttc gcgatgtacg ggccagatat acgcgttgac
      241 attgattatt gactagttat taatagtaat caattacggg gtcattagtt catagcccat
      301 atatggagtt ccgcgttaca taacttacgg taaatggccc gcctggctga ccgcccaacg
      361 acccccgccc attgacgtca ataatgacgt atgttcccat agtaacgcca atagggactt
      421 tccattgacg tcaatgggtg gagtatttac ggtaaactgc ccacttggca gtacatcaag
      481 tgtatcatat gccaagtacg ccccctattg acgtcaatga cggtaaatgg cccgcctggc
      541 attatgccca gtacatgacc ttatgggact ttcctacttg gcagtacatc tacgtattag
      601 tcatcgctat taccatggtg atgcggtttt ggcagtacat caatgggcgt ggatagcggt
      661 ttgactcacg gggatttcca agtctccacc ccattgacgt caatgggagt ttgttttggc
      721 accaaaatca acgggacttt ccaaaatgtc gtaacaactc cgccccattg acgcaaatgg
      781 gcggtaggcg tgtacggtgg gaggtctata taagcagcgc gttttgcctg tactgggtct
      841 ctctggttag accagatctg agcctgggag ctctctggct aactagggaa cccactgctt
      901 aagcctcaat aaagcttgcc ttgagtgctt caagtagtgt gtgcccgtct gttgtgtgac
      961 tctggtaact agagatccct cagacccttt tagtcagtgt ggaaaatctc tagcagtggc
     1021 gcccgaacag ggacttgaaa gcgaaaggga aaccagagga gctctctcga cgcaggactc
     1081 ggcttgctga agcgcgcacg gcaagaggcg aggggcggcg actggtgagt acgccaaaaa
     1141 ttttgactag cggaggctag aaggagagag atgggtgcga gagcgtcagt attaagcggg
     1201 ggagaattag atcgcgatgg gaaaaaattc ggttaaggcc agggggaaag aaaaaatata
     1261 aattaaaaca tatagtatgg gcaagcaggg agctagaacg attcgcagtt aatcctggcc
     1321 tgttagaaac atcagaaggc tgtagacaaa tactgggaca gctacaacca tcccttcaga
     1381 caggatcaga agaacttaga tcattatata atacagtagc aaccctctat tgtgtgcatc
     1441 aaaggataga gataaaagac accaaggaag ctttagacaa gatagaggaa gagcaaaaca
     1501 aaagtaagac caccgcacag caagcggccg ctgatcttca gacctggagg aggagatatg
     1561 agggacaatt ggagaagtga attatataaa tataaagtag taaaaattga accattagga
     1621 gtagcaccca ccaaggcaaa gagaagagtg gtgcagagag aaaaaagagc agtgggaata
     1681 ggagctttgt tccttgggtt cttgggagca gcaggaagca ctatgggcgc agcgtcaatg
     1741 acgctgacgg tacaggccag acaattattg tctggtatag tgcagcagca gaacaatttg
     1801 ctgagggcta ttgaggcgca acagcatctg ttgcaactca cagtctgggg catcaagcag
     1861 ctccaggcaa gaatcctggc tgtggaaaga tacctaaagg atcaacagct cctggggatt
     1921 tggggttgct ctggaaaact catttgcacc actgctgtgc cttggaatgc tagttggagt
     1981 aataaatctc tggaacagat ttggaatcac acgacctgga tggagtggga cagagaaatt
     2041 aacaattaca caagcttaat acactcctta attgaagaat cgcaaaacca gcaagaaaag
     2101 aatgaacaag aattattgga attagataaa tgggcaagtt tgtggaattg gtttaacata
     2161 acaaattggc tgtggtatat aaaattattc ataatgatag taggaggctt ggtaggttta
     2221 agaatagttt ttgctgtact ttctatagtg aatagagtta ggcagggata ttcaccatta
     2281 tcgtttcaga cccacctccc aaccccgagg ggacccgaca ggcccgaagg aatagaagaa
     2341 gaaggtggag agagagacag agacagatcc attcgattag tgaacggatc ggcactgcgt
     2401 gcgccaattc tgcagacaaa tggcagtatt catccacaat tttaaaagaa aaggggggat
     2461 tggggggtac agtgcagggg aaagaatagt agacataata gcaacagaca tacaaactaa
     2521 agaattacaa aaacaaatta caaaaattca aaattttcgg gtttattaca gggacagcag
     2581 agatccagtt tggttaatta acattatggc cttaggtcac ttcatctcca tggggttctt
     2641 cttctgattt tctagaaaat gagatggggg tgcagagagc ttcctcagtg acctgcccag
     2701 ggtcacatca gaaatgtcag agctagaact tgaactcaga ttactaatct taaattccat
     2761 gccttggggg catgcaagta cgatatacag aaggagtgaa ctcattaggg cagatgacca
     2821 atgagtttag gaaagaagag tccagggcag ggtacatcta caccacccgc ccagccctgg
     2881 gtgagtccag ccacgttcac ctcattatag ttgcctctct ccagtcctac cttgacggga
     2941 agcacaagca gaaactggga caggagcccc aggagaccaa atcttcatgg tccctctggg
     3001 aggatgggtg gggagagctg tggcagaggc ctcaggaggg gccctgctgc tcagtggtga
     3061 cagatagggg tgagaaagca gacagagtca ttccgtcagc attctgggtc tgtttggtac
     3121 ttcttctcac gctaaggtgg cggtgtgata tgcacaatgg ctaaaaagca gggagagctg
     3181 gaaagaaaca aggacagaga cagaggccaa gtcaaccaga ccaattccca gaggaagcaa
     3241 agaaaccatt acagagacta caagggggaa gggaaggaga gatgaattag cttcccctgt
     3301 aaaccttaga acccagctgt tgccagggca acggggcaat acctgtctct tcagaggaga
     3361 tgaagttgcc agggtaacta catcctgtct ttctcaagga ccatcccaga atgtggcacc
     3421 cactagccgt taccatagca actgcctctt tgccccactt aatcccatcc cgtctgttaa
     3481 aagggcccta tagttggagg tgggggaggt aggaagagcg atgatcactt gtggactaag
     3541 tttgttcgca tccccttctc caaccccctc agtacatcac cctgggggaa cagggtccac
     3601 ttgctcctgg gcccacacag tcctgcagta ttgtgtatat aaggccaggg caaagaggag
     3661 caggttttaa agtgaaaggc aggcaggtgt tggggaggca gttaccgggg caacgggaac
     3721 agggcgtttc ggaggtggtt gccatgggga cctggatgct gacgaaggct cgcgaggctg
     3781 tgagcagcca cagtgccctg ctcagaagcc ccaagctcgt cagtcaagcc ggttctccgt
     3841 ttgcactcag gagcacgggc aggcgagtgg cccctagttc tgggggcagc gggggatccg
     3901 ccaccatgac cgccgtgagc accacagcca ctaccgtgct gcaggccaca cagagcgacg
     3961 tgctgcagga gatccagtcc aacttcctgc tgaatagctc catctgggtg aacattgctc
     4021 tggccggagt ggtcatcctg ctgtttgtgg ccatggggag ggatctggaa tcccctagag
     4081 ctaagctgat ctgggtggcc acaatgctgg tgccactggt gtctatttct agttacgctg
     4141 gactggccag tgggctgact gtgggcttcc tgcagatgcc acctggacac gctctggccg
     4201 gacaggaggt gctgagccca tggggccggt atctgacatg gactttctcc actcccatga
     4261 tcctgctggc tctgggactg ctggccgaca ccgatattgc cagcctgttc accgccatca
     4321 caatggacat tggcatgtgc gtgacaggac tggccgctgc cctgatcact agctcccatc
     4381 tgctgcgctg ggtgttctac ggaatttctt gtgctttctt tgtggccgtg ctgtatgtgc
     4441 tgctggtgca gtggccagct gatgctgagg ctgctgggac cagtgaaatc tttggcactc
     4501 tgaggattct gaccgtggtg ctgtggctgg ggtaccctat cctgttcgct ctgggctctg
     4561 agggagtggc cctgctgagt gtgggagtga ccagctgggg atactccgga ctggacatcc
     4621 tggctaaata cgtgttcgcc tttctgctgc tgagatgggt ggctgccaat gaaggcacag
     4681 tgtctgggag tggaatggga atcgggtccg gaggagctgc tccagccgac gatcgaccgg
     4741 tagtagcagt gagcaagggc gaggagctgt tcaccggggt ggtgcccatc ctggtcgagc
     4801 tggacggcga cgtaaacggc cacaagttca gcgtgtccgg cgagggcgag ggcgatgcca
     4861 cctacggcaa gctgaccctg aagttcatct gcaccaccgg caagctgccc gtgccctggc
     4921 ccaccctcgt gaccaccctg acctacggcg tgcagtgctt cagccgctac cccgaccaca
     4981 tgaagcagca cgacttcttc aagtccgcca tgcccgaagg ctacgtccag gagcgcacca
     5041 tcttcttcaa ggacgacggc aactacaaga cccgcgccga ggtgaagttc gagggcgaca
     5101 ccctggtgaa ccgcatcgag ctgaagggca tcgacttcaa ggaggacggc aacatcctgg
     5161 ggcacaagct ggagtacaac tacaacagcc acaacgtcta tatcatggcc gacaagcaga
     5221 agaacggcat caaggtgaac ttcaagatcc gccacaacat cgaggacggc agcgtgcagc
     5281 tcgccgacca ctaccagcag aacaccccca tcggcgacgg ccccgtgctg ctgcccgaca
     5341 accactacct gagcacccag tccgccctga gcaaagaccc caacgagaag cgcgatcaca
     5401 tggtcctgct ggagttcgtg accgccgccg ggatcactct cggcatggac gagctgtaca
     5461 aggtagcatt ctgctacgag aatgaagtgt aataggaatt cgatatcaag cttatcgata
     5521 atcaacctct ggattacaaa atttgtgaaa gattgactgg tattcttaac tatgttgctc
     5581 cttttacgct atgtggatac gctgctttaa tgcctttgta tcatgctatt gcttcccgta
     5641 tggctttcat tttctcctcc ttgtataaat cctggttgct gtctctttat gaggagttgt
     5701 ggcccgttgt caggcaacgt ggcgtggtgt gcactgtgtt tgctgacgca acccccactg
     5761 gttggggcat tgccaccacc tgtcagctcc tttccgggac tttcgctttc cccctcccta
     5821 ttgccacggc ggaactcatc gccgcctgcc ttgcccgctg ctggacaggg gctcggctgt
     5881 tgggcactga caattccgtg gtgttgtcgg ggaaatcatc gtcctttcct tggctgctcg
     5941 cctgtgttgc cacctggatt ctgcgcggga cgtccttctg ctacgtccct tcggccctca
     6001 atccagcgga ccttccttcc cgcggcctgc tgccggctct gcggcctctt ccgcgtcttc
     6061 gccttcgccc tcagacgagt cggatctccc tttgggccgc ctccccgcat cgataccgtc
     6121 gacctcgaga cctagaaaaa catggagcaa tcacaagtag caatacagca gctaccaatg
     6181 ctgattgtgc ctggctagaa gcacaagagg aggaggaggt gggttttcca gtcacacctc
     6241 aggtaccttt aagaccaatg acttacaagg cagctgtaga tcttagccac tttttaaaag
     6301 aaaagggggg actggaaggg ctaattcact cccaacgaag acaagatatc cttgatctgt
     6361 ggatctacca cacacaaggc tacttccctg attggcagaa ctacacacca gggccaggga
     6421 tcagatatcc actgaccttt ggatggtgct acaagctagt accagttgag caagagaagg
     6481 tagaagaagc caatgaagga gagaacaccc gcttgttaca ccctgtgagc ctgcatggga
     6541 tggatgaccc ggagagagaa gtattagagt ggaggtttga cagccgccta gcatttcatc
     6601 acatggcccg agagctgcat ccggactgta ctgggtctct ctggttagac cagatctgag
     6661 cctgggagct ctctggctaa ctagggaacc cactgcttaa gcctcaataa agcttgcctt
     6721 gagtgcttca agtagtgtgt gcccgtctgt tgtgtgactc tggtaactag agatccctca
     6781 gaccctttta gtcagtgtgg aaaatctcta gcagggcccg tttaaacccg ctgatcagcc
     6841 tcgactgtgc cttctagttg ccagccatct gttgtttgcc cctcccccgt gccttccttg
     6901 accctggaag gtgccactcc cactgtcctt tcctaataaa atgaggaaat tgcatcgcat
     6961 tgtctgagta ggtgtcattc tattctgggg ggtggggtgg ggcaggacag caagggggag
     7021 gattgggaag acaatagcag gcatgctggg gatgcggtgg gctctatggc ttctgaggcg
     7081 gaaagaacca gctggggctc tagggggtat ccccnnnnnn nnnnnnnnnn nnnnnnnnnn
     7141 nnnnnnnnnn nnnnnnnnnn nnnnnnnnnn nnnnnnnnnn nnnnnnnnnn nnnnnnnnnn
     7201 nnnnnnnnnn nnnnnnnnnn nnnnnnnnnn nnnnnnnncn nnnnnnnnnn nnnnnnnnnn
     7261 nnnnnnnnnn nnnnnnnnnn nnnnnnnnnn nnnnnnnnnn nnnnnnnnnn nnnnnnnnnn
     7321 nnnnnnnnnn annnnnnnnn nnnnnnnnnn nnnnnnnnnn nnnnnnnnnn nnnnnnnnnn
     7381 cctttgacgt tggagtccac gttctttaat agtggactct tgttccaaac tggaacaaca
     7441 ctcaacccta tctcggtcta ttcttttgat ttataaggga ttttgccgat ttcggcctat
     7501 tggttaaaaa atgagctgat ttaacaaaaa tttaacgcga attaattctg tggaatgtgt
     7561 gtcagttagg gtgtggaaag tccccaggct ccccagcagg cagaagtatg caaagcatgc
     7621 atctcaatta gtcagcaacc aggtgtggaa agtccccagg ctccccagca ggcagaagta
     7681 tgcaaagcat gcatctcaat tagtcagcaa ccatagtccc gcccctaact ccgcccatcc
     7741 cgcccctaac tccgcccagt tccgcccatt ctccgcccca tggctgacta atttttttta
     7801 tttatgcaga ggccgaggcc gcctctgcct ctgagctatt ccagaagtag tgaggaggct
     7861 tttttggagg cctaggcttt tgcaaaaagc tcccgggagc ttgtatatcc attttcggat
     7921 ctgatcagca cgtgttgaca attaatcatc ggcatagtat atcggcatag tataatacga
     7981 caaggtgagg aactaaacca tggccaagtt gaccagtgcc gttccggtgc tcaccgcgcg
     8041 cgacgtcgcc ggagcggtcg agttctggac cgaccggctc gggttctccc gggacttcgt
     8101 ggaggacgac ttcgccggtg tggtccggga cgacgtgacc ctgttcatca gcgcggtcca
     8161 ggaccaggtg gtgccggaca acaccctggc ctgggtgtgg gtgcgcggcc tggacgagct
     8221 gtacgccgag tggtcggagg tcgtgtccac gaacttccgg gacgcctccg ggccggccat
     8281 gaccgagatc ggcgagcagc cgtgggggcg ggagttcgcc ctgcgcgacc cggccggcaa
     8341 ctgcgtgcac ttcgtggccg aggagcagga ctgacacgtg ctacgagatt tcgattccac
     8401 cgccgccttc tatgaaaggt tgggcttcgg aatcgttttc cgggacgccg gctggatgat
     8461 cctccagcgc ggggatctca tgctggagtt cttcgcccac cccaacttgt ttattgcagc
     8521 ttataatggt tacaaataaa gcaatagcat cacaaatttc acaaataaag catttttttc
     8581 actgcattct agttgtggtt tgtccaaact catcaatgta tcttatcatg tctgtatacc
     8641 gtcgacctct agctagagct tggcgtaatc atggtcatag ctgtttcctg tgtgaaattg
     8701 ttatccgctc acaattccac acaacatacg agccggaagc ataaagtgta aagcctgggg
     8761 tgcctaatga gtgagctaac tcacattaat tgcgttgcgc tcactgcccg ctttccagtc
     8821 gggaaacctg tcgtgccagc tgcattaatg aatcggccaa cgcgcgggga gaggcggttt
     8881 gcgtattggg cgctcttccg cttcctcgct cactgactcg ctgcgctcgg tcgttcggct
     8941 gcggcgagcg gtatcagctc actcaaaggc ggtaatacgg ttatccacag aatcagggga
     9001 taacgcagga aagaacatgt gagcaaaagg ccagcaaaag gccaggaacc gtaaaaaggc
     9061 cgcgttgctg gcgtttttcc ataggctccg cccccctgac gagcatcaca aaaatcgacg
     9121 ctcaagtcag aggtggcgaa acccgacagg actataaaga taccaggcgt ttccccctgg
     9181 aagctccctc gtgcgctctc ctgttccgac cctgccgctt accggatacc tgtccgcctt
     9241 tctcccttcg ggaagcgtgg cgctttctca tagctcacgc tgtaggtatc tcagttcggt
     9301 gtaggtcgtt cgctccaagc tgggctgtgt gcacgaaccc cccgttcagc ccgaccgctg
     9361 cgccttatcc ggtaactatc gtcttgagtc caacccggta agacacgact tatcgccact
     9421 ggcagcagcc actggtaaca ggattagcag agcgaggtat gtaggcggtg ctacagagtt
     9481 cttgaagtgg tggcctaact acggctacac tagaagaaca gtatttggta tctgcgctct
     9541 gctgaagcca gttaccttcg gaaaaagagt tggtagctct tgatccggca aacaaaccac
     9601 cgctggtagc ggtggttttt ttgtttgcaa gcagcagatt acgcgcagaa aaaaaggatc
     9661 tcaagaagat cctttgatct tttctacggg gtctgacgct cagtggaacg aaaactcacg
     9721 ttaagggatt ttggtcatga gattatcaaa aaggatcttc acctagatcc ttttaaatta
     9781 aaaatgaagt tttaaatcaa tctaaagtat atatgagtaa acttggtctg acagttacca
     9841 atgcttaatc agtgaggcac ctatctcagc gatctgtcta tttcgttcat ccatagttgc
     9901 ctgactcccc gtcgtgtaga taactacgat acgggagggc ttaccatctg gccccagtgc
     9961 tgcaatgata ccgcgagacc cacgctcacc ggctccagat ttatcagcaa taaaccagcc
    10021 agccggaagg gccgagcgca gaagtggtcc tgcaacttta tccgcctcca tccagtctat
    10081 taattgttgc cgggaagcta gagtaagtag ttcgccagtt aatagtttgc gcaacgttgt
    10141 tgccattgct acaggcatcg tggtgtcacg ctcgtcgttt ggtatggctt cattcagctc
    10201 cggttcccaa cgatcaaggc gagttacatg atcccccatg ttgtgcaaaa aagcggttag
    10261 ctccttcggt cctccgatcg ttgtcagaag taagttggcc gcagtgttat cactcatggt
    10321 tatggcagca ctgcataatt ctcttactgt catgccatcc gtaagatgct tttctgtgac
    10381 tggtgagtac tcaaccaagt cattctgaga atagtgtatg cggcgaccga gttgctcttg
    10441 cccggcgtca atacgggata ataccgcgcc acatagcaga actttaaaag tgctcatcat
    10501 tggaaaacgt tcttcggggc gaaaactctc aaggatctta ccgctgttga gatccagttc
    10561 gatgtaaccc actcgtgcac ccaactgatc ttcagcatct tttactttca ccagcgtttc
    10621 tgggtgagca aaaacaggaa ggcaaaatgc cgcaaaaaag ggaataaggg cgacacggaa
    10681 atgttgaata ctcatactct tcctttttca atattattga agcatttatc agggttattg
    10741 tctcatgagc ggatacatat ttgaatgtat ttagaaaaat aaacaaatag gggttccgcg
    10801 cacatttccc cgaaaagtgc cacctgac
//
