[The description below was written by a language model from this plasmid's Addgene catalogue record and the feature table of its GenBank file.]
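Description:
fck-Jaws-GFP-ER2 is a 10.8 kb HIV-1-based lentiviral transfer plasmid built on the FCK(1.3)GW backbone for expressing the red-shifted inhibitory opsin Jaws in mammalian neurons. In bacteria it replicates from a high-copy ColE1/pUC-type origin and is selected through the beta-lactamase (AmpR) gene. The record notes that the backbone is prone to recombination, as is common for plasmids carrying repeated LTR sequences, and is maintained in a recombination-deficient strain. The backbone also carries an f1 origin and an SV40 promoter/origin plus EM7 promoter driving a bleomycin/Zeocin resistance gene with an SV40 polyadenylation signal. This cassette lies outside the LTR-flanked region, so it is not packaged into virus.

The viral genome is transcribed from a CMV enhancer/promoter fused to a truncated 5' LTR. It contains the Psi packaging signal, the Rev response element for nuclear export of unspliced RNA, and the cPPT/CTS. A second truncated LTR, followed by a bGH polyadenylation signal, closes it at the 3' end. Within it, a roughly 1.3 kb mouse CaMKII alpha promoter drives the insert, cloned between BamHI and EcoRI sites. The insert is a microbial rhodopsin listed as from Haloarcula salinarum (strain Shark) with K200R and W214F mutations, fused at its C terminus to EGFP and an ER2 tag. ER2 is generally understood as an endoplasmic reticulum export motif that improves membrane trafficking. The opsin and ER2 are not annotated in the feature table, which marks only EGFP. A downstream WPRE enhances transcript stability and expression. The construct is used to produce lentivirus for light-driven silencing of CaMKII-expressing neurons, with GFP fluorescence reporting expression.
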