Addgene plasmid #65013: fck-Jaws-GFP-ER2
Purpose: Lentivirus-mediated expression of Jaws-ER2 under the CaMKII promoter.
Depositing lab: Edward Boyden. Depositing organization: Massachusetts Institute of Technology. Publication: Noninvasive optical inhibition with a red-shifted microbial rhodopsin. Chuong AS, Miri ML, Busskamp V, Matthews GA, Acker LC, Sorensen AT, Young A, Klapoetke NC, Henninger MA, Kodandaramaiah SB, Ogawa M, Ramanlal SB, Bandler RC, Allen BD, Forest CR, Chow BY, Han X, Lin Y, Tye KM, Roska B, Cardin JA, Boyden ES. Nat Neurosci. 2014 Aug;17(8):1123-9. doi: 10.1038/nn.3752. Epub 2014 Jul 6. PubMed 24997763.
Backbone
  Vector backbone: FCK(1.3)GW
  Backbone manufacturer: Pavel Osten
  Backbone size w/o insert (bp): 9224
  Total vector size (bp): 10828
  Vector type: Mammalian Expression, Lentiviral
Growth in bacteria
  Bacterial resistance: Ampicillin, 100 μg/mL
  Growth temperature: 37°C
  Growth strain: Stbl3
  Growth instructions: Please note that this backbone is highly recombination prone and should be amplified in a rec- strain like Sure2 or Stbl3, using carbenicillin rather than ampicillin.
  Copy number: High Copy
Gene/Insert
  Gene/Insert name: Jaws-GFP-ER2 (alt name: Jaws-ER2)
  Species: Haloarcula salinarum (strain Shark)
  Insert size (bp): 1584
  Mutation: K200R W214F
  GenBank ID: KM000927.1
  Promoter: CaMKII
  Tag / fusion protein: GFP (C terminal on insert); ER2 (C terminal on insert)
  Cloning method: Restriction Enzyme; 5′ cloning site BamHI (not destroyed); 3′ cloning site EcoRI (not destroyed)
  Sequencing primers: 5′ CAC ACA GTC CTG CAG TAT TGT GTA TAT; 3′ CAA GGA GGA GAA AAT GAA AGC C
Terms and licenses: Academic/Nonprofit Terms; Industry Terms: Not Available to Industry
How to cite: fck-Jaws-GFP-ER2 was a gift from Edward Boyden (Addgene plasmid # 65013 ; http://n2t.net/addgene:65013 ; RRID:Addgene_65013)
