>Addgene plasmid #65013 | fck-Jaws-GFP-ER2 | addgene partial sequence | sequence record 115149 | mCaMKIIa-pro-F2 5'-GGCAAAGAGGAGCAGGTTTT-3'
AGGCAGGTGTTGGGGAGGCAGTTACCGGGGCAACGGGAACAGGGCGTTTCGGAGGTGGTTGCCATGGGGA
CCTGGATGCTGACGAAGGCTCGCGAGGCTGTGAGCAGCCACAGTGCCCTGCTCAGAAGCCCCAAGCTCGT
CAGTCAAGCCGGTTCTCCGTTTGCACTCAGGAGCACGGGCAGGCGAGTGGCCCCTAGTTCTGGGGGCAGC
GGGGGATCCGCCACCATGACCGCCGTGAGCACCACAGCCACTACCGTGCTGCAGGCCACACAGAGCGACG
TGCTGCAGGAGATCCAGTCCAACTTCCTGCTGAATAGCTCCATCTGGGTGAACATTGCTCTGGCCGGAGT
GGTCATCCTGCTGTTTGTGGCCATGGGGAGGGATCTGGAATCCCCTAGAGCTAAGCTGATCTGGGTGGCC
ACAATGCTGGTGCCACTGGTGTCTATTTCTAGTTACGCTGGACTGGCCAGTGGGCTGACTGTGGGCTTCC
TGCAGATGCCACCTGGACACGCTCTGGCCGGACAGGAGGTGCTGAGCCCATGGGGCCGGTATCTGACATG
GACTTTCTCCACTCCCATGATCCTGCTGGCTCTGGGACTGCTGGCCGACACCGATATTGCCAGCCTGTTC
ACCGCCATCACAATGGACATTGGCATGTGCGTGACAGGACTGGCCGCTGCCCTGATCACTAGCTCCCATC
TGCTGCGCTGGGTGTTCTACGGAATTTCTTGTGCTTTCTTTGTGGCCGTGCTGTATGTGCTGCTGGTGCA
GTGGCCAGCTGATGCTGAGGCTGCTGGGACCAGTGAAATCTTTGGCACTCTGAGGATTCTGACCGTGGTG
CTGTGGCTGGGGTACCCTATCCTGTTCGCTCTGGGCTCTGAGGGAGTGGCCCTGCTGAGTGTGGGAGTGA
CCAGCTGGGGATACTCCGGACTGGACATCCTGGCTAAATACGTGTTCGCCTTTCTGCTGCTGA
