>Addgene plasmid #65013 | fck-Jaws-GFP-ER2 | addgene partial sequence | sequence record 115150 | WPRE-R 5'-CATAGCGTAAAAGGAGCAACA-3'
GTCAATCTTTCACAAATTTTGTAATCCAGAGGTTGATTATCGATAAGCTTGATATCGAATTCCTATTACA
CTTCATTCTCGTAGCAGAATGCTACCTTGTACAGCTCGTCCATGCCGAGAGTGATCCCGGCGGCGGTCAC
GAACTCCAGCAGGACCATGTGATCGCGCTTCTCGTTGGGGTCTTTGCTCAGGGCGGACTGGGTGCTCAGG
TAGTGGTTGTCGGGCAGCAGCACGGGGCCGTCGCCGATGGGGGTGTTCTGCTGGTAGTGGTCGGCGAGCT
GCACGCTGCCGTCCTCGATGTTGTGGCGGATCTTGAAGTTCACCTTGATGCCGTTCTTCTGCTTGTCGGC
CATGATATAGACGTTGTGGCTGTTGTAGTTGTACTCCAGCTTGTGCCCCAGGATGTTGCCGTCCTCCTTG
AAGTCGATGCCCTTCAGCTCGATGCGGTTCACCAGGGTGTCGCCCTCGAACTTCACCTCGGCGCGGGTCT
TGTAGTTGCCGTCGTCCTTGAAGAAGATGGTGCGCTCCTGGACGTAGCCTTCGGGCATGGCGGACTTGAA
GAAGTCGTGCTGCTTCATGTGGTCGGGGTAGCGGCTGAAGCACTGCACGCCGTAGGTCAGGGTGGTCACG
AGGGTGGGCCAGGGCACGGGCAGCTTGCCGGTGGTGCAGATGAACTTCAGGGTCAGCTTGCCGTAGGTGG
CATCGCCCTCGCCCTCGCCGGACACGCTGAACTTGTGGCCGTTTACGTCGCCGTCCAGCTCGACCAGGAT
GGGCACCACCCCGGTGAACAGCTCCTCGCCCTTGCTCACTGCTACTACCGGTCGATCGTCGGCTGGAGCA
GCTCCTCCGGACCCGATTCCCATTCCACTCCCAGACACTGTGCCTTCATTGGCAGCCACCCATCTCAGCA
GCAGAAAGGCGAACACGTATTTAGCCAGGATGTCCAGTCCGGAGTATCCCCAGCTGGTCACTCC
